Addgene plasmid #109079: NK585
Purpose: Reporter gene expression in S. rosetta
Depositing lab: Nicole King. Depositing organization: University of California, Berkeley. Publication: Transfection of choanoflagellates illuminates their cell biology and the ancestry of animal septins. Booth DS, Szmidt-Middleton H, King N. Mol Biol Cell. 2018 Dec 1;29(25):3026-3038. doi: 10.1091/mbc.E18-08-0514. Epub 2018 Oct 3. PubMed 30281390.
Backbone
  Vector backbone: pDSB_0011
  Vector type: Choanoflagellate Expression
Growth in bacteria
  Bacterial resistance: Ampicillin, 100 μg/mL
  Growth temperature: 37°C
  Growth strain: DH5alpha
  Copy number: High Copy
Gene/Insert
  Gene/Insert name: nanoluc (alt name: pH3_nanoluc)
  Species: Synthetic
  Cloning method: Restriction Enzyme; 5′ cloning site unknown (unknown if destroyed); 3′ cloning site unknown (unknown if destroyed)
Terms and licenses: Academic/Nonprofit Terms; Industry Terms: Not Available to Industry
Depositor comments: pDSB_0021 . Please visit https://www.biorxiv.org/content/early/2018/06/09/343111 for bioRxiv preprint.
How to cite: NK585 was a gift from Nicole King (Addgene plasmid # 109079 ; http://n2t.net/addgene:109079 ; RRID:Addgene_109079)
