[The description below was written by a language model from this plasmid's Addgene catalogue record and pLannotate feature annotations shown in this document.]
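Description:
NK585 (also recorded by the depositor as pDSB_0021) is a choanoflagellate expression plasmid built on the pDSB_0011 backbone and intended for reporter gene expression in Salpingoeca rosetta. The 4.6 kb sequence has a pUC-type architecture. It is propagated in E. coli through a high-copy ColE1/pMB1-family origin and selected with ampicillin via a β-lactamase gene under its native bla promoter. Remnants of the parental cloning vector are still detectable, including the CAP site, lac promoter and operator, fragments of lacI and lacZα, part of the pUC18/19 polylinker, and short bom and rop fragments. These are backbone leftovers and play no stated role in the choanoflagellate cassette.

The payload is a synthetic nanoluc reporter. The annotation picks it up as a roughly 500 bp match to the catalytic subunit of Oplophorus gracilirostris luciferase, the deep-sea shrimp enzyme from which NanoLuc was engineered. This small luciferase oxidises a coelenterazine-type substrate and emits blue light, giving a sensitive, quantitative luminescence readout.

The alternative insert name, pH3_nanoluc, suggests the reporter is driven by an H3 (probably histone H3) promoter, but the record does not describe the regulatory elements explicitly. The automated feature table leaves several hundred bases unannotated on each side of the luciferase coding region, where host-specific promoter and 3′ regulatory sequences would be expected to lie. The cloning sites used are not recorded. The plasmid was deposited with work establishing transfection of choanoflagellates, so it can serve as a luminescent reporter of gene delivery and expression in S. rosetta.
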