Features (pLannotate 1.2.2; 12 found; start..end, strand, type, name):
     95..199     +  promoter       AmpR promoter: bla
    200..1060    +  CDS            AmpR: β-lactamase; bla; confers resistance to ampicillin, carbenicillin, and related antibiotics
   1231..1819    +  rep_origin     ori: high-copy-number ColE1/pMB1/pBR322/pUC origin of replication
   2002..2094    +  CDS            lacI (fragment): lac repressor; lacI; The lac repressor binds to the lac operator to inhibit transcription in E. coli. This inhibition can be relieved by adding lactose or isopropyl-β-D-thiogalactopyranoside (IPTG).
   2107..2128    +  protein_bind   CAP binding site: CAP binding activates transcription in the presence of cAMP. E. coli catabolite activator protein
   2143..2173    +  promoter       lac promoter: promoter for the E. coli lac operon
   2181..2197    +  protein_bind   lac operator: The lac repressor binds to the lac operator to inhibit transcription in E. coli. This inhibition can be relieved by adding lactose or isopropyl-β-D-thiogalactopyranoside (IPTG). lac repressor encoded by lacI
   2847..3359    +  CDS            LUCI_OPLGR (fragment): Experimental evidence at protein level: Swiss-Prot protein existence level 1. Catalytic subunit of oplophorus-luciferin 2-monooxygenase. Oxidoreductase that converts coelenterazine (the oplophorus luciferin) to coelenteramide under emission of blue light with a maximum at 454 nm. Is also active with bisdeoxycoelenterazine. From Oplophorus gracilirostris (Luminous shrimp).
   4173..4205    -  misc_feature   MCS (fragment): pUC18/19 multiple cloning site
   4202..4359    +  CDS            lacZα (fragment): LacZα fragment of β-galactosidase; lacZ fragment
   4365..4464    -  misc_feature   bom (fragment): basis of mobility region from pBR322
   4566..4601    -  CDS            rop (fragment): Rop protein, which maintains plasmids at low copy number; rop
>Addgene plasmid #109079 | NK585 | addgene full sequence | sequence record 210416 | Addgene NGS Result
ACGAAAGGGCCTCGTGATACGCCTATTTTTATAGGTTAATGTCATGATAATAATGGTTTCTTAGACGTCA
GGTGGCACTTTTCGGGGAAATGTGCGCGGAACCCCTATTTGTTTATTTTTCTAAATACATTCAAATATGT
ATCCGCTCATGAGACAATAACCCTGATAAATGCTTCAATAATATTGAAAAAGGAAGAGTATGAGTATTCA
ACATTTCCGTGTCGCCCTTATTCCCTTTTTTGCGGCATTTTGCCTTCCTGTTTTTGCTCACCCAGAAACG
CTGGTGAAAGTAAAAGATGCTGAAGATCAGTTGGGTGCACGAGTGGGTTACATCGAACTGGATCTCAACA
GCGGTAAGATCCTTGAGAGTTTTCGCCCCGAAGAACGTTTTCCAATGATGAGCACTTTTAAAGTTCTGCT
ATGTGGCGCGGTATTATCCCGTATTGACGCCGGGCAAGAGCAACTCGGTCGCCGCATACACTATTCTCAG
AATGACTTGGTTGAGTACTCACCAGTCACAGAAAAGCATCTTACGGATGGCATGACAGTAAGAGAATTAT
GCAGTGCTGCCATAACCATGAGTGATAACACTGCGGCCAACTTACTTCTGACAACGATCGGAGGACCGAA
GGAGCTAACCGCTTTTTTGCACAACATGGGGGATCATGTAACTCGCCTTGATCGTTGGGAACCGGAGCTG
AATGAAGCCATACCAAACGACGAGCGTGACACCACGATGCCTGTAGCAATGGCAACAACGTTGCGCAAAC
TATTAACTGGCGAACTACTTACTCTAGCTTCCCGGCAACAATTAATAGACTGGATGGAGGCGGATAAAGT
TGCAGGACCACTTCTGCGCTCGGCCCTTCCGGCTGGCTGGTTTATTGCTGATAAATCTGGAGCCGGTGAG
CGTGGGTCTCGCGGTATCATTGCAGCACTGGGGCCAGATGGTAAGCCCTCCCGTATCGTAGTTATCTACA
CGACGGGGAGTCAGGCAACTATGGATGAACGAAATAGACAGATCGCTGAGATAGGTGCCTCACTGATTAA
GCATTGGTAACTGTCAGACCAAGTTTACTCATATATACTTTAGATTGATTTAAAACTTCATTTTTAATTT
AAAAGGATCTAGGTGAAGATCCTTTTTGATAATCTCATGACCAAAATCCCTTAACGTGAGTTTTCGTTCC
ACTGAGCGTCAGACCCCGTAGAAAAGATCAAAGGATCTTCTTGAGATCCTTTTTTTCTGCGCGTAATCTG
CTGCTTGCAAACAAAAAAACCACCGCTACCAGCGGTGGTTTGTTTGCCGGATCAAGAGCTACCAACTCTT
TTTCCGAAGGTAACTGGCTTCAGCAGAGCGCAGATACCAAATACTGTTCTTCTAGTGTAGCCGTAGTTAG
GCCACCACTTCAAGAACTCTGTAGCACCGCCTACATACCTCGCTCTGCTAATCCTGTTACCAGTGGCTGC
TGCCAGTGGCGATAAGTCGTGTCTTACCGGGTTGGACTCAAGACGATAGTTACCGGATAAGGCGCAGCGG
TCGGGCTGAACGGGGGGTTCGTGCACACAGCCCAGCTTGGAGCGAACGACCTACACCGAACTGAGATACC
TACAGCGTGAGCTATGAGAAAGCGCCACGCTTCCCGAAGGGAGAAAGGCGGACAGGTATCCGGTAAGCGG
CAGGGTCGGAACAGGAGAGCGCACGAGGGAGCTTCCAGGGGGAAACGCCTGGTATCTTTATAGTCCTGTC
GGGTTTCGCCACCTCTGACTTGAGCGTCGATTTTTGTGATGCTCGTCAGGGGGGCGGAGCCTATGGAAAA
ACGCCAGCAACGCGGCCTTTTTACGGTTCCTGGCCTTTTGCTGGCCTTTTGCTCACATGTTCTTTCCTGC
GTTATCCCCTGATTCTGTGGATAACCGTATTACCGCCTTTGAGTGAGCTGATACCGCTCGCCGCAGCCGA
ACGACCGAGCGCAGCGAGTCAGTGAGCGAGGAAGCGGAAGAGCGCCCAATACGCAAACCGCCTCTCCCCG
CGCGTTGGCCGATTCATTAATGCAGCTGGCACGACAGGTTTCCCGACTGGAAAGCGGGCAGTGAGCGCAA
CGCAATTAATGTGAGTTAGCTCACTCATTAGGCACCCCAGGCTTTACACTTTATGCTTCCGGCTCGTATG
TTGTGTGGAATTGTGAGCGGATAACAATTTCACACAGGAAACAGCTATGACCATGATTACGCCAAGCTTG
TAAGTAGTGGTAGTCGTCGAAGACGTGGGGTGCGGGGATGTGCTTGACTTGGTGGGAGAGGCTGGTGGAA
GTAGCTGATGAAAATGAACTCCACCACACGCCAACTGCCACTTGAACCACGGAAGGCAGGCAGCAGTGCT
GCTGTGTGCGCTTTTCGGCGCGGCGCGCAGCCACAAAGCAACGGCAATTGTGGCGGGTGATTCGTTCGAA
CGCTGCTTTTCATAATTTTCGCCAATGTCTGAATCAATGTCTTTTTCAAGGGTGCAGAATAACGAACATT
ATTTTTTATTGTGTGGATTCAGCGCCAATTGCGATTTGGAGATGCGCTAAGCGCACAATCACCACCAAAC
ACGACATTCCCCGCTTTCCCGCCAAACTGATTCTCGCGCGAAACCTGAGATGTGCACCGCGCCGTTACAA
GTGCGACCACGCACACCTCTTCTTGTCATTTATCATCCGCATCTCCAAGCAAGCAAGCAAGCAAACCAGG
ACCCCCTCCCTCGCTCGTCACCTCACCACCTCCCAAACTTAAACTTCACAACCAGCACAATGGCCCGCAC
GAAGCAGACCGCCCGCAAGACCACCGGTTCTGGTGGCTCTGGTGGCATGGTCTTCACCCTCGAGGACTTC
GTCGGCGACTGGCGCCAGACCGCCGGCTACAACCTCGACCAGGTCCTCGAGCAGGGCGGCGTCTCCTCCC
TCTTCCAGAACCTCGGCGTCTCCGTCACCCCCATCCAGCGCATCGTCCTCTCCGGCGAGAACGGCCTCAA
GATCGACATCCACGTCATCATCCCCTACGAGGGCCTCTCCGGCGACCAGATGGGCCAGATCGAGAAGATC
TTCAAGGTCGTCTACCCCGTCGACGACCACCACTTCAAGGTCATCCTCCACTACGGCACCCTCGTCATCG
ACGGCGTCACCCCCAACATGATCGACTACTTCGGCCGCCCCTACGAGGGCATCGCCGTCTTCGACGGCAA
GAAGATCACCGTCACCGGCACCCTCTGGAACGGCAACAAGATCATCGACGAGCGCCTCATCAACCCCGAC
GGCTCCCTCCTCTTCCGCGTCACCATCAACGGCGTCACCGGCTGGCGCCTCTGCGAGCGCATCCTCGCCG
CTTAAGCGTCTCACCTTCTCAACATGGCTCGCTCGCTCGATGTCGTTCTCTGACACCTTGCTTGGCTTGT
CGTCATGAGGTTGCTTTGTCATCACCAACGCTGGTTGCATTTTGATCTGTGACACCTTGAATCATCCTCC
CTCCCCTCCCTTGTTCTTAATTACCCACTTGGCCCTTGCTGTCTCTCTTGGTCTGTGCCACGGGTTGTCG
CCTCCGCGGGCTCAAATTGTGCTCACACGTCTTTTATCCATGCTCGTGTTCCTGAGCACTTGACGCTGGC
GGTGTCTTTGTGCGCTCGTGTGCATGGGAACCTCTCTCCCTCCCTCTCCCTGTGTGTAATGGCGTTGGCT
TACCGTGGTATCGATTTGCCTCTGCGTAATGACACGCCGCAACGGCGTTTGGGGAGTTTCCCCGGCTTGT
CCTGCCTCGCAACCCTTCTCCTTTGGTTCGTTGTTGCCTCTCAATACAATGATCAAACCGAACATTAATG
TGAGGACCATGATGGCATCCTGCTTTATTCAAGCAAGTGGAATGAATGACACAGAAACAGATTGATCGTC
ATTGTGATGCCGTGCGTGTATTTGTGGCGGAGAGGAACAAAAGTCACAGGTGGCTACATTTACACAACTT
CTTGTCAATGCAAACTCAGTGAGTCATTGGGTATCATGCGTGGTGAAGAATGAGGGAGTGCTGCCAGCAT
CTGAACGAGCACCATCGTGCCAGGGCGCGGCTCTTGGCAAACTCGCGTGCGTCCATCTCTTCGTGATCAT
CGTCATCATCGCGACGCTGTGTCACATGTGGGACAATGAATGTCTAGAGGATCCCCGGGTACCGAGCTCG
AATTCACTGGCCGTCGTTTTACAACGTCGTGACTGGGAAAACCCTGGCGTTACCCAACTTAATCGCCTTG
CAGCACATCCCCCTTTCGCCAGCTGGCGTAATAGCGAAGAGGCCCGCACCGATCGCCCTTCCCAACAGTT
GCGCAGCCTGAATGGCGAATGGCGCCTGATGCGGTATTTTCTCCTTACGCATCTGTGCGGTATTTCACAC
CGCATATGGTGCACTCTCAGTACAATCTGCTCTGATGCCGCATAGTTAAGCCAGCCCCGACACCCGCCAA
CACCCGCTGACGCGCCCTGACGGGCTTGTCTGCTCCCGGCATCCGCTTACAGACAAGCTGTGACCGTCTC
CGGGAGCTGCATGTGTCAGAGGTTTTCACCGTCATCACCGAAACGCGCGAG
